>Addgene plasmid #136601 | pLV EF1A mSOG1-94-FRB-P2A-T2A-FKBP-mSOG-Ja95-140 | addgene full sequence | sequence record 332032 | Addgene NGS Result
GAGAACTGCAGTATTTTATTGGAGTGCAGCTCGACGGGTCCGATCACGTAGAACCACTGCAAAACAGGCT
CTCAGAGAGGACGGAGATGCAGAGTAGTAAGCTCGTGAAAGCTACCGCCACCAACGTCGATGAGGCCGTC
TGACTCTAGAGTCGACGGGCCGCGGTAACAATTGTTAACTAACTTAAGCTAGCAACGGTTTCCCTCTAGC
GGGATCAATTCCGCCCCCCCCCCCTAACGTTACTGGCCGAAGCCGCTTGGAATAAGGCCGGTGTGCGTTT
GTCTATATGTTATTTTCCACCATATTGCCGTCTTTTGGCAATGTGAGGGCCCGGAAACCTGGCCCTGTCT
TCTTGACGAGCATTCCTAGGGGTCTTTCCCCTCTCGCCAAAGGAATGCAAGGTCTGTTGAATGTCGTGAA
GGAAGCAGTTCCTCTGGAAGCTTCTTGAAGACAAACAACGTCTGTAGCGACCCTTTGCAGGCAGCGGAAC
CCCCCACCTGGCGACAGGTGCCTCTGCGGCCAAAAGCCACGTGTATAAGATACACCTGCAAAGGCGGCAC
AACCCCAGTGCCACGTTGTGAGTTGGATAGTTGTGGAAAGAGTCAAATGGCTCTCCTCAAGCGTATTCAA
CAAGGGGCTGAAGGATGCCCAGAAGGTACCCCATTGTATGGGATCTGATCTGGGGCCTCGGTGCACATGC
TTTACATGTGTTTAGTCGAGGTTAAAAAAACGTCTAGGCCCCCCGAACCACGGGGACGTGGTTTTCCTTT
GAAAAACACGATAATACCATGGTCATGAAAACATTTAACATTTCTCAACAAGATCTAGAATTAGTAGAAG
TAGCGACAGAGAAGATTACAATGCTTTATGAGGATAATAAACATCATGTGGGAGCGGCAATTCGTACGAA
AACAGGAGAAATCATTTCGGCAGTACATATTGAAGCGTATATAGGACGAGTAACTGTTTGTGCAGAAGCC
ATTGCGATTGGTAGTGCAGTTTCGAATGGACAAAAGGATTTTGACACGATTGTAGCTGTTAGACACCCTT
ATTCTGACGAAGTAGATAGAAGTATTCGAGTGGTAAGTCCTTGTGGTATGTGTAGGGAGTTGATTTCAGA
CTATGCACCAGATTGTTTTGTGTTAATAGAAATGAATGGCAAGTTAGTCAAAACTACGATTGAAGAACTC
ATTCCACTCAAATATACCCGAAATTAACCCGGGCGGGGCGCGTCTGGAACAATCAACCTCTGGATTACAA
AATTTGTGAAAGATTGACTGGTATTCTTAACTATGTTGCTCCTTTTACGCTATGTGGATACGCTGCTTTA
ATGCCTTTGTATCATGCTATTGCTTCCCGTATGGCTTTCATTTTCTCCTCCTTGTATAAATCCTGGTTGC
TGTCTCTTTATGAGGAGTTGTGGCCCGTTGTCAGGCAACGTGGCGTGGTGTGCACTGTGTTTGCTGACGC
AACCCCCACTGGTTGGGGCATTGCCACCACCTGTCAGCTCCTTTCCGGGACTTTCGCTTTCCCCCTCCCT
ATTGCCACGGCGGAACTCATCGCCGCCTGCCTTGCCCGCTGCTGGACAGGGGCTCGGCTGTTGGGCACTG
ACAATTCCGTGGTGTTGTCGGGGAAGCTGACGTCCTTTCCATGGCTGCTCGCCTGTGTTGCCACCTGGAT
TCTGCGCGGGACGTCCTTCTGCTACGTCCCTTCGGCCCTCAATCCAGCGGACCTTCCTTCCCGCGGCCTG
CTGCCGGCTCTGCGGCCTCTTCCGCGTCTTCGCCTTCGCCCTCAGACGAGTCGGATCTCCCTTTGGGCCG
CCTCCCCGCCTGGAATTAATTCTGCAGTCGAGACCTAGAAAAACATGGAGCAATCACAAGTAGCAATACA
GCAGCTACCAATGCTGATTGTGCCTGGCTAGAAGCACAAGAGGAGGAGGAGGTGGGTTTTCCAGTCACAC
CTCAGGTACCTTTAAGACCAATGACTTACAAGGCAGCTGTAGATCTTAGCCACTTTTTAAAAGAAAAGAG
GGGACTGGAAGGGCTAATTCACTCCCAACGAAGACAAGATATCCTTGATCTGTGGATCTACCACACACAA
GGCTACTTCCCTGATTAGCAGAACTACACACCAGGGCCAGGGGTCAGATATCCACTGACCTTTGGATGGT
GCTACAAGCTAGTACCAGTTGAGCCAGATAAGGTAGAAGAGGCCAATAAAGGAGAGAACACCAGCTTGTT
ACACCCTGTGAGCCTGCATGGGATGGATGACCCGGAGAGAGAAGTGTTAGAGTGGAGGTTTGACAGCCGC
CTAGCATTTCATCACGTGGCCCGAGAGCTGCATCCGGAGTACTTCAAGAACTGCTGATATCGAGCTTGCT
ACAAGGGACTTTCCGCTGGGGACTTTCCAGGGAGGCGTGGCCTGGGCGGGACTGGGGAGTGGCGAGCCCT
CAGATCCTGCATATAAGCAGCTGCTTTTTGCCTGTACTGGGTCTCTCTGGTTAGACCAGATCTGAGCCTG
GGAGCTCTCTGGCTAACTAGGGAACCCACTGCTTAAGCCTCAATAAAGCTTGCCTTGAGTGCTTCAAGTA
GTGTGTGCCCGTCTGTTGTGTGACTCTGGTAACTAGAGATCCCTCAGACCCTTTTAGTCAGTGTGGAAAA
TCTCTAGCAGTAGTAGTTCATGTCATCTTATTATTCAGTATTTATAACTTGCAAAGAAATGAATATCAGA
GAGTGAGAGGCCTTGACATTGCTAGCGTTTACCGTCGACCTCTAGCTAGAGCTTGGCGTAATCATGGTCA
TAGCTGTTTCCTGTGTGAAATTGTTATCCGCTCACAATTCCACACAACATACGAGCCGGAAGCATAAAGT
GTAAAGCCTGGGGTGCCTAATGAGTGAGCTAACTCACATTAATTGCGTTGCGCTCACTGCCCGCTTTCCA
GTCGGGAAACCTGTCGTGCCAGCTGCATTAATGAATCGGCCAACGCGCGGGGAGAGGCGGTTTGCGTATT
GGGCGCTCTTCCGCTTCCTCGCTCACTGACTCGCTGCGCTCGGTCGTTCGGCTGCGGCGAGCGGTATCAG
CTCACTCAAAGGCGGTAATACGGTTATCCACAGAATCAGGGGATAACGCAGGAAAGAACATGTGAGCAAA
AGGCCAGCAAAAGGCCAGGAACCGTAAAAAGGCCGCGTTGCTGGCGTTTTTCCATAGGCTCCGCCCCCCT
GACGAGCATCACAAAAATCGACGCTCAAGTCAGAGGTGGCGAAACCCGACAGGACTATAAAGATACCAGG
CGTTTCCCCCTGGAAGCTCCCTCGTGCGCTCTCCTGTTCCGACCCTGCCGCTTACCGGATACCTGTCCGC
CTTTCTCCCTTCGGGAAGCGTGGCGCTTTCTCATAGCTCACGCTGTAGGTATCTCAGTTCGGTGTAGGTC
GTTCGCTCCAAGCTGGGCTGTGTGCACGAACCCCCCGTTCAGCCCGACCGCTGCGCCTTATCCGGTAACT
ATCGTCTTGAGTCCAACCCGGTAAGACACGACTTATCGCCACTGGCAGCAGCCACTGGTAACAGGATTAG
CAGAGCGAGGTATGTAGGCGGTGCTACAGAGTTCTTGAAGTGGTGGCCTAACTACGGCTACACTAGAAGA
ACAGTATTTGGTATCTGCGCTCTGCTGAAGCCAGTTACCTTCGGAAAAAGAGTTGGTAGCTCTTGATCCG
GCAAACAAACCACCGCTGGTAGCGGTGGTTTTTTTGTTTGCAAGCAGCAGATTACGCGCAGAAAAAAAGG
ATCTCAAGAAGATCCTTTGATCTTTTCTACGGGGTCTGACGCTCAGTGGAACGAAAACTCACGTTAAGGG
ATTTTGGTCATGAGATTATCAAAAAGGATCTTCACCTAGATCCTTTTAAATTAAAAATGAAGTTTTAAAT
CAATCTAAAGTATATATGAGTAAACTTGGTCTGACAGTTACCAATGCTTAATCAGTGAGGCACCTATCTC
AGCGATCTGTCTATTTCGTTCATCCATAGTTGCCTGACTCCCCGTCGTGTAGATAACTACGATACGGGAG
GGCTTACCATCTGGCCCCAGTGCTGCAATGATACCGCGAGACCCACGCTCACCGGCTCCAGATTTATCAG
CAATAAACCAGCCAGCCGGAAGGGCCGAGCGCAGAAGTGGTCCTGCAACTTTATCCGCCTCCATCCAGTC
TATTAATTGTTGCCGGGAAGCTAGAGTAAGTAGTTCGCCAGTTAATAGTTTGCGCAACGTTGTTGCCATT
GCTACAGGCATCGTGGTGTCACGCTCGTCGTTTGGTATGGCTTCATTCAGCTCCGGTTCCCAACGATCAA
GGCGAGTTACATGATCCCCCATGTTGTGCAAAAAAGCGGTTAGCTCCTTCGGTCCTCCGATCGTTGTCAG
AAGTAAGTTGGCCGCAGTGTTATCACTCATGGTTATGGCAGCACTGCATAATTCTCTTACTGTCATGCCA
TCCGTAAGATGCTTTTCTGTGACTGGTGAGTACTCAACCAAGTCATTCTGAGAATAGTGTATGCGGCGAC
CGAGTTGCTCTTGCCCGGCGTCAATACGGGATAATACCGCGCCACATAGCAGAACTTTAAAAGTGCTCAT
CATTGGAAAACGTTCTTCGGGGCGAAAACTCTCAAGGATCTTACCGCTGTTGAGATCCAGTTCGATGTAA
CCCACTCGTGCACCCAACTGATCTTCAGCATCTTTTACTTTCACCAGCGTTTCTGGGTGAGCAAAAACAG
GAAGGCAAAATGCCGCAAAAAAGGGAATAAGGGCGACACGGAAATGTTGAATACTCATACTCTTCCTTTT
TCAATATTATTGAAGCATTTATCAGGGTTATTGTCTCATGAGCGGATACATATTTGAATGTATTTAGAAA
AATAAACAAATAGGGGTTCCGCGCACATTTCCCCGAAAAGTGCCACCTGACGTCGACGGATCGGGAGATC
AACTTGTTTATTGCAGCTTATAATGGTTACAAATAAAGCAATAGCATCACAAATTTCACAAATAAAGCAT
TTTTTTCACTGCATTCTAGTTGTGGTTTGTCCAAACTCATCAATGTATCTTATCATGTCTGGATCAACTG
GATAACTCAAGCTAACCAAAATCATCCCAAACTTCCCACCCCATACCCTATTACCACTGCCAATTACCTG
TGGTTTCATTTACTCTAAACCTGTGATTCCTCTGAATTATTTTCATTTTAAAGAAATTGTATTTGTTAAA
TATGTACTACAAACTTAGTAGTTGGAAGGGCTAATTCACTCCCAAAGAAGACAAGATATCCTTGATCTGT
GGATCTACCACACACAAGGCTACTTCCCTGATTAGCAGAACTACACACCAGGGCCAGGGGTCAGATATCC
ACTGACCTTTGGATGGTGCTACAAGCTAGTACCAGTTGAGCCAGATAAGGTAGAAGAGGCCAATAAAGGA
GAGAACACCAGCTTGTTACACCCTGTGAGCCTGCATGGGATGGATGACCCGGAGAGAGAAGTGTTAGAGT
GGAGGTTTGACAGCCGCCTAGCATTTCATCACGTGGCCCGAGAGCTGCATCCGGAGTACTTCAAGAACTG
CTGATATCGAGCTTGCTACAAGGGACTTTCCGCTGGGGACTTTCCAGGGAGGCGTGGCCTGGGCGGGACT
GGGGAGTGGCGAGCCCTCAGATCCTGCATATAAGCAGCTGCTTTTTGCCTGTACTGGGTCTCTCTGGTTA
GACCAGATCTGAGCCTGGGAGCTCTCTGGCTAACTAGGGAACCCACTGCTTAAGCCTCAATAAAGCTTGC
CTTGAGTGCTTCAAGTAGTGTGTGCCCGTCTGTTGTGTGACTCTGGTAACTAGAGATCCCTCAGACCCTT
TTAGTCAGTGTGGAAAATCTCTAGCAGTGGCGCCCGAACAGGGACTTGAAAGCGAAAGGGAAACCAGAGG
AGCTCTCTCGACGCAGGACTCGGCTTGCTGAAGCGCGCACGGCAAGAGGCGAGGGGCGGCGACTGGTGAG
TACGCCAAAAATTTTGACTAGCGGAGGCTAGAAGGAGAGAGATGGGTGCGAGAGCGTCAGTATTAAGCGG
GGGAGAATTAGATCGCGATGGGAAAAAATTCGGTTAAGGCCAGGGGGAAAGAAAAAATATAAATTAAAAC
ATATAGTATGGGCAAGCAGGGAGCTAGAACGATTCGCAGTTAATCCTGGCCTGTTAGAAACATCAGAAGG
CTGTAGACAAATACTGGGACAGCTACAACCATCCCTTCAGACAGGATCAGAAGAACTTAGATCATTATAT
AATACAGTAGCAACCCTCTATTGTGTGCATCAAAGGATAGAGATAAAAGACACCAAGGAAGCTTTAGACA
AGATAGAGGAAGAGCAAAACAAAAGTAAGACCACCGCACAGCAAGCGGCCGGCCGCTGATCTTCAGACCT
GGAGGAGGAGATATGAGGGACAATTGGAGAAGTGAATTATATAAATATAAAGTAGTAAAAATTGAACCAT
TAGGAGTAGCACCCACCAAGGCAAAGAGAAGAGTGGTGCAGAGAGAAAAAAGAGCAGTGGGAATAGGAGC
TTTGTTCCTTGGGTTCTTGGGAGCAGCAGGAAGCACTATGGGCGCAGCGTCAATGACGCTGACGGTACAG
GCCAGACAATTATTGTCTGGTATAGTGCAGCAGCAGAACAATTTGCTGAGGGCTATTGAGGCGCAACAGC
ATCTGTTGCAACTCACAGTCTGGGGCATCAAGCAGCTCCAGGCAAGAATCCTGGCTGTGGAAAGATACCT
AAAGGATCAACAGCTCCTGGGGATTTGGGGTTGCTCTGGAAAACTCATTTGCACCACTGCTGTGCCTTGG
AATGCTAGTTGGAGTAATAAATCTCTGGAACAGATTTGGAATCACACGACCTGGATGGAGTGGGACAGAG
AAATTAACAATTACACAAGCTTAATACACTCCTTAATTGAAGAATCGCAAAACCAGCAAGAAAAGAATGA
ACAAGAATTATTGGAATTAGATAAATGGGCAAGTTTGTGGAATTGGTTTAACATAACAAATTGGCTGTGG
TATATAAAATTATTCATAATGATAGTAGGAGGCTTGGTAGGTTTAAGAATAGTTTTTGCTGTACTTTCTA
TAGTGAATAGAGTTAGGCAGGGATATTCACCATTATCGTTTCAGACCCACCTCCCAACCCCGAGGGGACC
CGACAGGCCCGAAGGAATAGAAGAAGAAGGTGGAGAGAGAGACAGAGACAGATCCATTCGATTAGTGAAC
GGATCTCGACGGTATCGCCTTTAAAAGAAAAGGGGGGATTGGGGGGTACAGTGCAGGGGAAAGAATAGTA
GACATAATAGCAACAGACATACAAACTAAAGAATTACAAAAACAAATTACAAAAATTCAAAATTTTCGGG
TTTATTACAGGGACAGCAGAGATCCAGTTTATCGATGAGGCCCTTTCGTCTTCACTCGAGGTGCCCGTCA
GTGGGCAGAGCGCACATCGCCCACAGTCCCCGAGAAGTTGGGGGGAGGGGTCGGCAATTGAACCGGTGCC
TAGAGAAGGTGGCGCGGGGTAAACTGGGAAAGTGATGTCGTGTACTGGCTCCGCCTTTTTCCCGAGGGTG
GGGGAGAACCGTATATAAGTGCAGTAGTCGCCGTGAACGTTCTTTTTCGCAACGGGTTTGCCGCCAGAAC
ACAGGTAAGTGCCGTGTGTGGTTCCCGCGGGCCTGGCCTCTTTACGGGTTATGGCCCTTGCGTGCCTTGA
ATTACTTCCACCTGGCTGCAGTACGTGATTCTTGATCCCGAGCTTCGGGTTGGAAGTGGGTGGGAGAGTT
CGAGGCCTTGCGCTTAAGGAGCCCCTTCGCCTCGTGCTTGAGTTGAGGCCTGGCCTGGGCGCTGGGGCCG
CCGCGTGCGAATCTGGTGGCACCTTCGCGCCTGTCTCGCTGCTTTCGATAAGTCTCTAGCCATTTAAAAT
TTTTGATGACCTGCTGCGACGCTTTTTTTCTGGCAAGATAGTCTTGTAAATGCGGGCCAAGATCTGCACA
CTGGTATTTCGGTTTTTGGGGCCGCGGGCGGCGACGGGGCCCGTGCGTCCCAGCGCACATGTTCGGCGAG
GCGGGGCCTGCGAGCGCGGCCACCGAGAATCGGACGGGGGTAGTCTCAAGCTGGCCGGCCTGCTCTGGTG
CCTGGCCTCGCGCCGCCGTGTATCGCCCCGCCCTGGGCGGCAAGGCTGGCCCGGTCGGCACCAGTTGCGT
GAGCGGAAAGATGGCCGCTTCCCGGCCCTGCTGCAGGGAGCTCAAAATGGAGGACGCGGCGCTCGGGAGA
GCGGGCGGGTGAGTCACCCACACAAAGGAAAAGGGCCTTTCCGTCCTCAGCCGTCGCTTCATGTGACTCC
ACGGAGTACCGGGCGCCGTCCAGGCACCTCGATTAGTTCTCGAGCTTTTGGAGTACGTCGTCTTTAGGTT
GGGGGGAGGGGTTTTATGCGATGGAGTTTCCCCACACTGAGTGGGTGGAGACTGAAGTTAGGCCAGCTTG
GCACTTGATGTAATTCTCCTTGGAATTTGCCCTTTTTGAGTTTGGATCTTGGTTCATTCTCAAGCCTCAG
ACAGTGGTTCAAAGTTTTTTTCTTCCATTTCAGGTGTCGTGAGGATCCGCGGCCGCGCCGGCTCTAGATC
GCGAACGCGTGCCACCATGGAGAAGAGTTTTGTCATCACTGATCCTAGGCTCCCCGATAATCCTATCATC
TTCGCGTCCGATGGTTTTCTGGAGCTCACCGAGTACTCCCGCGAAGAAATCCTGGGACGCAACGGGCGGT
TCCTGCAGGGGCCAGAGACCGATCAGGCCACCGTTCAGAAGATTCGCGACGCTATAAGAGATCAGCGCGA
GATTACTGTCCAACTCATAAATTACACAAAATCCGGAAAAAAGTTCTGGAACTTGCTGCATCTGCAGCCC
ATGCGCGATCAGAAGGGTGGAGGCAGTAGTGGCGGGGGTAAGACTGGCGAGTCTATGGCCTCTAGGATCG
TCTGGCATGAGATGTGGCACGAGGGCCTTGAGGAGGCCTCTCGCCTCTATTTCGGCGAGAGGAATGTAAA
AGGCATGTTTGAAGTCCTCGAACCCCTTCATGCAATGATGGAACGCGGCCCTCAGACCCTTAAAGAAACA
TCTTTTAACCAAGCGTATGGAAGGGATCTGATGGAGGCCCAAGAATGGTGCCGGAAATACATGAAAAGCG
GGAATGTTAAGGACCTTTTGCAAGCATGGGATCTCTACTATCACGTGTTCAGACGCATCAGTAAGTCCGG
GCGGGGCTCCTACGTCACTAGTGATTACAAGGATGACGATGACAAGGGGAGCGGCAGCGGCGCCACAAAC
TTCTCTCTGCTAAAGCAAGCAGGTGATGTTGAAGAAAACCCCGGGCCTACTAGCGCTGGAAAGCTTGGCT
CCGGCGAGGGCAGGGGAAGTCTTCTAACATGCGGGGACGTGGAGGAAAATCCCGGCCCAAGTTATCCCTA
CGATGTGCCCGATTACGCTCATATGAGCAGGGGAGTACAGGTAGAGACGATATCTCCCGGTGACGGACGA
ACATTTCCCAAACGCGGACAGACATGTGTCGTGCACTACACAGGGATGCTGGAAGATGGGAAGAAATTTG
ATAGCAGCCGGGATCGCAACAAGCCGTTCAAGTTCATGCTGGGCAAGCAGGAAGTTATCAGGGGATGGGA
GGAAGGCGTGGCACAGATGTCCGTGGGACAACGCGCAAAGCTGACAATCTCACCCGACTACGCTTATGGC
GCGACCGGACATCCCGGAATTATTCCTCCTCACGCCACGCTGGTTTTTGATGTTGAGCTGCTGAAACTGG
AATCCGGGAGAGGGTCCTACGTTAGTGGTCGGTCTATTGCCACCGGCAGTGGGAGCG
Features (pLannotate 1.2.2; 28 found; start..end, strand, type, name):
    225..786     +  misc_feature   IRES: internal ribosome entry site (IRES) of the encephalomyocarditis virus (EMCV)
    795..1214    +  CDS            bsr: BSR_BACCE - Experimental evidence at protein level: Swiss-Prot protein existence level 1. Catalyzes the deamination of the cytosine moiety of the antibiotics blasticidin S, cytomycin and acetylblasticidin S. From Bacillus cereus.
   1241..1829    +  misc_feature   WPRE: woodchuck hepatitis virus posttranscriptional regulatory element
   1846..2364    +  CDS            nef (fragment): NEF_HV1BR - Experimental evidence at protein level: Swiss-Prot protein existence level 1. Extracellular Nef protein targets CD4(+) T-lymphocytes for apoptosis by interacting with CXCR4 surface receptors (PubMed:14990729). From Human immunodeficiency virus type 1 group M subtype B (isolate BRU/LAI) (HIV-1).
   2412..2669    +  LTR            5' LTR (truncated): truncated 5' long terminal repeat (LTR) from HIV-1
   2821..2837    -  protein_bind   lac operator: The lac repressor binds to the lac operator to inhibit transcription in E. coli. This inhibition can be relieved by adding lactose or isopropyl-β-D-thiogalactopyranoside (IPTG). lac repressor encoded by lacI
   2845..2875    -  promoter       lac promoter: promoter for the E. coli lac operon
   2890..2911    -  protein_bind   CAP binding site: CAP binding activates transcription in the presence of cAMP. E. coli catabolite activator protein
   2924..3016    -  CDS            lacI (fragment): lac repressor; lacI; The lac repressor binds to the lac operator to inhibit transcription in E. coli. This inhibition can be relieved by adding lactose or isopropyl-β-D-thiogalactopyranoside (IPTG).
   3199..3787    -  rep_origin     ori: high-copy-number ColE1/pMB1/pBR322/pUC origin of replication
   3958..4818    -  CDS            AmpR: β-lactamase; bla; confers resistance to ampicillin, carbenicillin, and related antibiotics
   4819..4923    -  promoter       AmpR promoter: bla
   4971..5105    +  polyA_signal   SV40 poly(A) signal: SV40 polyadenylation signal
   5272..5601    +  CDS            nef (fragment): NEF_HV1BR - Experimental evidence at protein level: Swiss-Prot protein existence level 1. Extracellular Nef protein targets CD4(+) T-lymphocytes for apoptosis by interacting with CXCR4 surface receptors (PubMed:14990729). From Human immunodeficiency virus type 1 group M subtype B (isolate BRU/LAI) (HIV-1).
   5649..5906    +  LTR            5' LTR (truncated): truncated 5' long terminal repeat (LTR) from HIV-1
   5953..6078    +  misc_feature   HIV-1 Ψ: packaging signal of human immunodeficiency virus type 1
   6062..6400    +  CDS            HIV-1 gag (fragment): gag protein from human immunodeficiency virus 1; gag
   6575..6808    +  misc_feature   RRE: The Rev response element (RRE) of HIV-1 allows for Rev-dependent mRNA export from the nucleus to the cytoplasm.
   7185..7285    +  CDS            Rev (fragment): human immunodeficiency virus 1 (HIV-1) Rev protein; rev; enhances nuclear export of unspliced and incompletely spliced viral mRNAs
   7300..7415    +  misc_feature   cPPT/CTS: central polypurine tract and central termination sequence of HIV-1 (lacking the first T)
   7493..7704    +  promoter       EF-1α core promoter: core promoter for human elongation factor EF-1α
   7705..8643    +  intron         EF-1α intron A: intron upstream of the start codon of human EF-1α
   8697..8978    +  CDS            miniSOG (fragment): miniSOG is a basic (constitutively fluorescent) cyan fluorescent protein published in 2011, derived from Arabidopsis thaliana. It requires the cofactor flavin for fluorescence.
   9027..9305    +  CDS            MTOR (fragment): MTOR_HUMAN - Also known as FRAP, FRAP1, FRAP2, RAFT1, RAPT1. Experimental evidence at protein level: Swiss-Prot protein existence level 1. Serine/threonine protein kinase which is a central regulator of cellular metabolism, growth and survival in response to hormones, growth factors, nutrients, energy and stress signals (PubMed:12087098, PubMed:12150925, PubMed:12150926, PubMed:12231510, PubMed:12718876, PubMed:14651849, PubMed:15268862, PubMed:15467718, PubMed:15545625, PubMed:15718470, PubMed:18497260, PubMed:18762023, PubMed:18925875, PubMed:20516213, PubMed:20537536, PubMed:21659604, PubMe
   9333..9356    +  CDS            FLAG: FLAG® epitope tag, followed by an enterokinase cleavage site
   9456..9508    +  CDS            T2A (fragment): 2A peptide from Thosea asigna virus capsid protein Eukaryotic ribosomes fail to insert a peptide bond between the Gly and Pro residues, yielding separate polypeptides.
   9552..9872    +  CDS            FKBP1A: FKB1A_HUMAN - Also known as FKBP1, FKBP12. Experimental evidence at protein level: Swiss-Prot protein existence level 1. Keeps in an inactive conformation TGFBR1, the TGF-beta type I serine/threonine kinase receptor, preventing TGF-beta receptor activation in absence of ligand. Recruits SMAD7 to ACVR1B which prevents the association of SMAD2 and SMAD3 with the activin receptor complex, thereby blocking the activin signal. May modulate the RYR1 calcium channel activity. PPIases accelerate the folding of proteins. It catalyzes the cis-trans isomerization of proline imidic peptide bonds in oligop
   9927..50      +  CDS            BR1 (fragment) (across the origin): BR1 is a basic (constitutively fluorescent) cyan fluorescent protein published in 2019, derived from Arabidopsis thaliana. It requires the cofactor flavin for fluorescence.
