[The description below was written by a language model from this plasmid's Addgene catalogue record and pLannotate feature annotations shown in this document.]
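Description:
pLV EF1A mSOG1-94-FRB-P2A-T2A-FKBP-mSOG-Ja95-140 is an HIV-1-based lentiviral transfer plasmid for mammalian expression, built on the pLV-EF1a-IRES-Blast backbone. It is propagated in E. coli through a high-copy ColE1/pUC-type origin with ampicillin selection (AmpR). The viral portion carries LTR sequences at both ends, the Ψ packaging signal with an adjoining gag fragment, the RRE for Rev-dependent RNA export, the cPPT/CTS, and a WPRE to boost transcript stability and expression. Fragments annotated as nef next to each LTR are residual viral sequence, not payload. An SV40 poly(A) signal lies in the backbone outside the viral unit.

The human EF-1α core promoter with its intron A drives a single bicistronic-style open reading frame. It begins with the N-terminal miniSOG fragment (residues 1-94 per the name) fused to the FRB domain of mTOR and a FLAG tag. Tandem P2A-T2A peptides follow, although only the T2A was picked up by the annotation. The second half is FKBP12 fused to the C-terminal miniSOG fragment (95-140 with a Jα-derived element, per the name), which the annotation detects as a related Arabidopsis flavoprotein fragment spanning the sequence origin. Ribosomal skipping at the 2A sites releases the two halves as separate polypeptides. FRB and FKBP are the standard rapamycin-inducible dimerisation pair, so this construct evidently serves as a model system in which a controlled interaction reconstitutes split miniSOG. According to the associated publication title, split miniSOG is used to detect intracellular protein-protein interactions by correlated light and electron microscopy. Downstream, an EMCV IRES drives the bsr blasticidin deaminase gene, which links blasticidin selection of transduced cells to the same transcript.
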