Addgene plasmid #136601: pLV EF1A mSOG1-94-FRB-P2A-T2A-FKBP-mSOG-Ja95-140
Purpose: Lentiviral vector encoding mSOG1-94-FRB-P2A-T2A-FKBP-mSOG-Ja95-140 under the EF1A promoter.
Depositing lab: John Ngo. Depositing organization: Boston University Main Campus. Publication: Split-miniSOG for Spatially Detecting Intracellular Protein-Protein Interactions by Correlated Light and Electron Microscopy. Boassa D, Lemieux SP, Lev-Ram V, Hu J, Xiong Q, Phan S, Mackey M, Ramachandra R, Peace RE, Adams SR, Ellisman MH, Ngo JT. Cell Chem Biol. 2019 Oct 17;26(10):1407-1416.e5. doi: 10.1016/j.chembiol.2019.07.007. Epub 2019 Aug 1. PubMed 31378710.
Backbone
  Vector backbone: pLV-EF1a-IRES-Blast
  Vector type: Mammalian Expression, Lentiviral
  Selectable markers: Blasticidin
Growth in bacteria
  Bacterial resistance: Ampicillin, 100 μg/mL
  Growth temperature: 30°C
  Growth strain: NEB Stable
  Copy number: High Copy
Gene/Insert
  Gene/Insert name: N-mSOG-FRB-P2A-T2A-FKBP-C-mSOG
  Promoter: EF1A
  Cloning method: Restriction Enzyme; 5′ cloning site MluI (not destroyed); 3′ cloning site XbaI (not destroyed)
  Sequencing primers: 5′ EF1A Foward
Terms and licenses: Academic/Nonprofit Terms; Industry Terms: Not Available to Industry
How to cite: pLV EF1A mSOG1-94-FRB-P2A-T2A-FKBP-mSOG-Ja95-140 was a gift from John Ngo (Addgene plasmid # 136601 ; http://n2t.net/addgene:136601 ; RRID:Addgene_136601)
